>Addgene plasmid #13687 | cmv 16 E7 del DLYC | addgene partial sequence | sequence record 20014 | Bglob-intron-F 5'-ctggtcatcatcctgccttt-3'
AAATACTCTGAGTCCAACCGGGCCCCTCTGCTAACCATGTTCATGCCTTCTTCTCTTTCCTACAGCTCCT
GGGCAACGTGCTGGTTGTTGTGCTGTCTCATCATTTTGGCAAAGAATTCCTCGACGGATCTATGCATGGA
GATACACCTACATTGCATGAATATATGTTAGATTTGCAACCAGAGACAACATATGAGCAATTAAATGACA
GCTCAGAGGAGGAGGATGAAATAGATGGTCCGGCCGGACAAGCAGAACCGGACAGAGCCCATTACAATAT
TGTAACCTTTTGTTGCAAGTGTGACTCTACGCTTCGGTTGTGCGTACAAAGCACACACGTAGACATTCGT
ACTTTGGAAGACCTGTTAATGGGCACACTAGGAATTGTGTGCCCCATCTGTTCTCAGAAACCATAATCTA
CCATGGCGGATCCGTCGAGGAATTCACTCCTCAGGTGCAGGCTGCCTATCAGAAGGTGGTGGCTGGTGTG
GCCAATGCCCTGGCTCACAAATACCACTGAGATCTTTTTCCCTCTGCCAAAAATTATGGGGACATCATGA
AGCCCCTTGAGCATCTGACTTCTGGCTAATAAAGGAAATTTATTTTCATTGCAATAGTGTGTTGGAATTT
TTTGTGTCTCTCACTCGGAAGGACATATGGG
