[The description below was written by a language model from this plasmid's Addgene catalogue record.]
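Description:
cmv 16 E7 del DLYC is a mammalian expression plasmid built on the pCMV bam neo backbone (about 6.55 kb without insert). It carries a roughly 300 bp insert encoding a mutant form of the human papillomavirus type 16 E7 oncoprotein. The insert was cloned by restriction digestion into a BamHI site that is retained at both ends. As the backbone name indicates, expression is expected to come from a CMV promoter. The recommended sequencing primers anneal to a beta-globin intron upstream and a beta-globin polyadenylation region downstream, which suggests these elements flank the cloning site, but no feature table is provided to confirm the layout. The plasmid is maintained at high copy in E. coli under ampicillin selection, and a neomycin resistance marker allows G418 selection of transfected mammalian cells. The record lists the insert species as human, although the gene is viral in origin.

The defining feature is the deletion of amino acids 21–24 (DLYC). These residues form part of the conserved LXCXE motif through which E7 binds the retinoblastoma tumor suppressor (pRB) and related pocket proteins, so the mutant is generally used as an pRB-binding-deficient version of E7. The associated publication examines E7-induced degradation of pRB, its importance for functional inactivation of pRB, and its separability from proteasomal turnover of E7 itself. In that context the construct fits use as a comparison or negative control alongside wild-type E7 in transient or stable expression experiments on pRB binding, destabilization and cell-cycle control. No epitope tag or reporter is recorded.
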