Addgene plasmid #13687: cmv 16 E7 del DLYC
Depositing lab: Karl Munger. Publication: Degradation of the retinoblastoma tumor suppressor by the human papillomavirus type 16 E7 oncoprotein is important for functional inactivation and is separable from proteasomal degradation of E7. Gonzalez SL, Stremlau M, He X, Basile JR, Munger K. J Virol. 2001 Aug . 75(16):7583-91. 10.1128/JVI.75.16.7583-7591.2001 PubMed 11462030.
Backbone
  Vector backbone: pCMV bam neo
  Backbone size w/o insert (bp): 6550
  Vector type: Mammalian Expression
  Selectable markers: Neomycin (select with G418)
Growth in bacteria
  Bacterial resistance: Ampicillin, 100 μg/mL
  Growth temperature: 37°C
  Growth strain: DH5alpha
  Copy number: High Copy
Gene/Insert
  Gene/Insert name: HPV 16 E7 del DLYC (alt name: HPV 16 E7)
  Species: H. sapiens (human)
  Insert size (bp): 300
  Mutation: del aa 21-24
  GenBank ID: AY089955
  Entrez Gene: E7 (a.k.a. HpV16gp2)
  Cloning method: Restriction Enzyme; 5′ cloning site BamH1 (not destroyed); 3′ cloning site BamH1 (not destroyed)
  Sequencing primers: 5′ B glob intron-F; 3′ B glob-pA-R
Terms and licenses: Academic/Nonprofit Terms; Industry Terms: Not Available to Industry
How to cite: cmv 16 E7 del DLYC was a gift from Karl Munger (Addgene plasmid # 13687 ; http://n2t.net/addgene:13687 ; RRID:Addgene_13687)
